Addgene plasmid #243708: pJL349
Purpose: Stably expresses a Myc-tagged wild-type AKAP1 containing gRNA-resistant silent mutations
Depositing lab: Jonathan Weissman. Depositing organization: Whitehead Institute for Biomedical Research. Publication: Proximity-specific ribosome profiling reveals the logic of localized mitochondrial translation. Luo J, Khandwala S, Hu J, Lee SY, Hickey KL, Levine ZG, Harper JW, Ting AY, Weissman JS. Cell. 2025 Aug 25:S0092-8674(25)00916-X. doi: 10.1016/j.cell.2025.08.002. PubMed 40876456.
Backbone
  Vector backbone: pJL106
  Backbone manufacturer: Weissman Lab
  Vector type: Lentiviral
Growth in bacteria
  Bacterial resistance: Ampicillin, 100 μg/mL
  Growth temperature: 37°C
  Growth strain: NEB Stable
  Copy number: High Copy
Gene/Insert
  Gene/Insert name: AKAP1
  Species: H. sapiens (human)
  Mutation: gRNA-resistant silent mutations
  Entrez Gene: AKAP1 (a.k.a. AKAP, AKAP121, AKAP149, AKAP84, D-AKAP1, PPP1R43, PRKA1, SAKAP84, TDRD17)
  Tag / fusion protein: Myc (C terminal on insert)
  Cloning method: Gibson Cloning
Terms and licenses: Academic/Nonprofit Terms; Industry Terms: Not Available to Industry
How to cite: pJL349 was a gift from Jonathan Weissman (Addgene plasmid # 243708 ; http://n2t.net/addgene:243708 ; RRID:Addgene_243708)
