[The description below was written by a language model from this plasmid's Addgene catalogue record and pLannotate feature annotations shown in this document.]
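Description:
pJL349 is a lentiviral expression plasmid built on the pJL106 backbone for stable expression of wild-type human AKAP1, the A-kinase anchoring protein that tethers protein kinase A regulatory subunits to the mitochondrial outer membrane. The open reading frame carries silent mutations that make it resistant to guide RNAs targeting the endogenous gene, and it is fused at its C terminus to a Myc epitope. The feature table detects this as a short match to a 3xMyc annotation, consistent with a single tag copy. In bacteria the plasmid is maintained through a high-copy ColE1/pUC-type origin and selected with ampicillin via the β-lactamase gene.

The transfer cassette lies between a truncated HIV-1 5' LTR and a self-inactivating ΔU3 3' LTR. It includes the Ψ packaging signal with a partial gag fragment, the Rev response element for Rev-dependent nuclear export of the genomic RNA, and the cPPT/CTS element that aids nuclear import in transduced cells. Within it, the human ubiquitin C promoter drives a bicistronic transcript: AKAP1-Myc, followed by an EMCV IRES and mCherry, so that red fluorescence marks transduced cells and allows them to be sorted. A WPRE downstream enhances transcript stability and expression. No mammalian drug-resistance marker within the proviral region is annotated. Outside the LTRs, the backbone retains legacy sequences, including an SV40 promoter, gpt fragments, SV40 small t intron and poly(A) signal, and fragments of tetracycline resistance, rop and lacI, which are not part of the packaged payload.

The guide-resistant design points to use as a rescue or add-back construct in cells where endogenous AKAP1 is targeted by CRISPR-based perturbation. The record links it to a study of localized mitochondrial translation.
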