Features (pLannotate 1.2.2; 36 found; start..end, strand, type, name):
     21..89      +  CDS            nef (fragment): NEF_HV1Z2 - Experimental evidence at protein level: Swiss-Prot protein existence level 1. Extracellular Nef protein targets CD4(+) T-lymphocytes for apoptosis by interacting with CXCR4 surface receptors. From Human immunodeficiency virus type 1 group M subtype D (isolate Z2/CDC-Z34) (HIV-1).
     91..324     +  LTR            3' LTR (ΔU3): self-inactivating 3' long terminal repeat (LTR) from HIV-1
    349..367     -  promoter       SP6 promoter: promoter for bacteriophage SP6 RNA polymerase
    595..874     +  CDS            TcR (fragment): tetracycline efflux protein; tet; confers resistance to tetracycline
    875..923     -  misc_feature   bom (fragment): basis of mobility region from pBR322
   1025..1060    -  CDS            rop (fragment): Rop protein, which maintains plasmids at low copy number; rop
   1155..1259    +  promoter       AmpR promoter: bla
   1260..2120    +  CDS            AmpR: β-lactamase; bla; confers resistance to ampicillin, carbenicillin, and related antibiotics
   2291..2879    +  rep_origin     ori: high-copy-number ColE1/pMB1/pBR322/pUC origin of replication
   3062..3118    +  CDS            lacI (fragment): lac repressor; lacI; The lac repressor binds to the lac operator to inhibit transcription in E. coli. This inhibition can be relieved by adding lactose or isopropyl-β-D-thiogalactopyranoside (IPTG).
   3125..3454    +  promoter       SV40 promoter: SV40 enhancer and early promoter
   3654..3773    +  CDS            gpt (fragment): XGPT_ECOLI - Also known as gpp, gxu. Experimental evidence at protein level: Swiss-Prot protein existence level 1. Purine salvage pathway enzyme that catalyzes the transfer of the ribosyl-5-phosphate group from 5-phospho-alpha-D-ribose 1- diphosphate (PRPP) to the N9 position of the 6-oxopurines guanine and xanthine to form the corresponding ribonucleotides GMP (guanosine 5'- monophosphate) and XMP (xanthosine 5'-monophosphate), with the release of PPi. To a lesser extent, also acts on hypoxanthine (PubMed:9100006, PubMed:3886014). Does not ribophosphorylate adenine (PubMed:3886014). From Esch
   3773..4108    +  CDS            gpt (fragment): XGPT_ECOLI - Also known as gpp, gxu. Experimental evidence at protein level: Swiss-Prot protein existence level 1. Purine salvage pathway enzyme that catalyzes the transfer of the ribosyl-5-phosphate group from 5-phospho-alpha-D-ribose 1- diphosphate (PRPP) to the N9 position of the 6-oxopurines guanine and xanthine to form the corresponding ribonucleotides GMP (guanosine 5'- monophosphate) and XMP (xanthosine 5'-monophosphate), with the release of PPi. To a lesser extent, also acts on hypoxanthine (PubMed:9100006, PubMed:3886014). Does not ribophosphorylate adenine (PubMed:3886014). From Esch
   4203..4508    +  CDS            frsA (fragment): FRSA_ECOLI - Also known as yafA. Experimental evidence at protein level: Swiss-Prot protein existence level 1. Catalyzes the hydrolysis of esters (PubMed:15808744). Displays esterase activity toward pNP-butyrate (PubMed:15808744). May stimulate mixed-acid fermentation by acting as a fermentation/respiration switch that down-regulates respiration and up- regulates fermentation rates (PubMed:15169777). From Escherichia coli (strain K12).
   4512..4586    +  CDS            small t antigen (fragment): SV40 (simian virus 40) small t antigen
   4588..4653    +  intron         small t intron: SV40 (simian virus 40) small t antigen intron
   4783..4803    +  CDS            SV40 NLS: nuclear localization signal of SV40 (simian virus 40) large T antigen
   5122..5205    +  CDS            large T antigen (fragment): large T antigen from SV40 (simian virus 40)
   5228..5362    +  polyA_signal   SV40 poly(A) signal: SV40 polyadenylation signal
   5529..5858    +  CDS            nef (fragment): NEF_HV1BR - Experimental evidence at protein level: Swiss-Prot protein existence level 1. Extracellular Nef protein targets CD4(+) T-lymphocytes for apoptosis by interacting with CXCR4 surface receptors (PubMed:14990729). From Human immunodeficiency virus type 1 group M subtype B (isolate BRU/LAI) (HIV-1).
   5906..6163    +  LTR            5' LTR (truncated): truncated 5' long terminal repeat (LTR) from HIV-1
   6210..6335    +  misc_feature   HIV-1 Ψ: packaging signal of human immunodeficiency virus type 1
   6319..6657    +  CDS            HIV-1 gag (fragment): gag protein from human immunodeficiency virus 1; gag
   6832..7065    +  misc_feature   RRE: The Rev response element (RRE) of HIV-1 allows for Rev-dependent mRNA export from the nucleus to the cytoplasm.
   7442..7542    +  CDS            Rev (fragment): human immunodeficiency virus 1 (HIV-1) Rev protein; rev; enhances nuclear export of unspliced and incompletely spliced viral mRNAs
   7579..7696    +  misc_feature   cPPT/CTS: central polypurine tract and central termination sequence of HIV-1
   7733..7756    -  misc_feature   MCS (fragment): pBluescript multiple cloning site
   8470..9681    +  promoter       UbC promoter: human ubiquitin C promoter
   9690..12398   +  CDS            AKAP1: AKAP1_HUMAN - Also known as AKAP149, PRKA1. Experimental evidence at protein level: Swiss-Prot protein existence level 1. Binds to type I and II regulatory subunits of protein kinase A and anchors them to the cytoplasmic face of the mitochondrial outer membrane (By similarity). Involved in mitochondrial-mediated antiviral innate immunity (PubMed:31522117). Promotes translocation of NDUFS1 into mitochondria to regulate mitochondrial membrane respiratory chain NADH dehydrogenase (Complex I) activity (By similarity). From Homo sapiens (Human).
  12438..12467   +  CDS            3xMyc (fragment): 3 tandem Myc epitope tags
  12479..12515   +  CDS            GFPuv (fragment): GFP variant optimized for excitation by UV light
  12528..13114   +  misc_feature   IRES2: internal ribosome entry site (IRES) of the encephalomyocarditis virus (EMCV)
  13127..13834   +  CDS            mCherry: mCherry is a basic (constitutively fluorescent) red fluorescent protein published in 2004, derived from Discosoma sp.. It is reported to be a very rapidly-maturing monomer with low acid sensitivity.
  13861..13879   +  misc_feature   MCS (fragment): pBluescript multiple cloning site
  13879..14467   +  misc_feature   WPRE: woodchuck hepatitis virus posttranscriptional regulatory element
  14468..4       +  misc_feature   MCS (fragment) (across the origin): pBluescript multiple cloning site
>Addgene plasmid #243708 | pJL349 | addgene full sequence | sequence record 489190 | Addgene NGS Result
AGGGAATTAATTCGAGCTCGGTACCTTTAAGACCAATGACTTACAAGGCAGCTGTAGATCTTAGCCACTT
TTTAAAAGAAAAGGGGGGACTGGAAGGGCTAATTCACTCCCAACGAAGACAAGATCTGCTTTTTGCTTGT
ACTGGGTCTCTCTGGTTAGACCAGATCTGAGCCTGGGAGCTCTCTGGCTAACTAGGGAACCCACTGCTTA
AGCCTCAATAAAGCTTGCCTTGAGTGCTTCAAGTAGTGTGTGCCCGTCTGTTGTGTGACTCTGGTAACTA
GAGATCCCTCAGACCCTTTTAGTCAGTGTGGAAAATCTCTAGCAGCATCTAGAATTAATTCCGTGTATTC
TATAGTGTCACCTAAATCGTATGTGTATGATACATAAGGTTATGTATTAATTGTAGCCGCGTTCTAACGA
CAATATGTACAAGCCTAATTGTGTAGCATCTGGCTTACTGAAGCAGACCCTATCATCTCTCTCGTAAACT
GCCGTCAGAGTCGGTTTGGTTGGACGAACCTTCTGAGTTTCTGGTAACGCCGTCCCGCACCCGGAAATGG
TCAGCGAACCAATCAGCAGGGTCATCGCTAGCCAGATCCTCTACGCCGGACGCATCGTGGCCGGCATCAC
CGGCGCCACAGGTGCGGTTGCTGGCGCCTATATCGCCGACATCACCGATGGGGAAGATCGGGCTCGCCAC
TTCGGGCTCATGAGCGCTTGTTTCGGCGTGGGTATGGTGGCAGGCCCCGTGGCCGGGGGACTGTTGGGCG
CCATCTCCTTGCATGCACCATTCCTTGCGGCGGCGGTGCTCAACGGCCTCAACCTACTACTGGGCTGCTT
CCTAATGCAGGAGTCGCATAAGGGAGAGCGTCGAATGGTGCACTCTCAGTACAATCTGCTCTGATGCCGC
ATAGTTAAGCCAGCCCCGACACCCGCCAACACCCGCTGACGCGCCCTGACGGGCTTGTCTGCTCCCGGCA
TCCGCTTACAGACAAGCTGTGACCGTCTCCGGGAGCTGCATGTGTCAGAGGTTTTCACCGTCATCACCGA
AACGCGCGAGACGAAAGGGCCTCGTGATACGCCTATTTTTATAGGTTAATGTCATGATAATAATGGTTTC
TTAGACGTCAGGTGGCACTTTTCGGGGAAATGTGCGCGGAACCCCTATTTGTTTATTTTTCTAAATACAT
TCAAATATGTATCCGCTCATGAGACAATAACCCTGATAAATGCTTCAATAATATTGAAAAAGGAAGAGTA
TGAGTATTCAACATTTCCGTGTCGCCCTTATTCCCTTTTTTGCGGCATTTTGCCTTCCTGTTTTTGCTCA
CCCAGAAACGCTGGTGAAAGTAAAAGATGCTGAAGATCAGTTGGGTGCACGAGTGGGTTACATCGAACTG
GATCTCAACAGCGGTAAGATCCTTGAGAGTTTTCGCCCCGAAGAACGTTTTCCAATGATGAGCACTTTTA
AAGTTCTGCTATGTGGCGCGGTATTATCCCGTATTGACGCCGGGCAAGAGCAACTCGGTCGCCGCATACA
CTATTCTCAGAATGACTTGGTTGAGTACTCACCAGTCACAGAAAAGCATCTTACGGATGGCATGACAGTA
AGAGAATTATGCAGTGCTGCCATAACCATGAGTGATAACACTGCGGCCAACTTACTTCTGACAACGATCG
GAGGACCGAAGGAGCTAACCGCTTTTTTGCACAACATGGGGGATCATGTAACTCGCCTTGATCGTTGGGA
ACCGGAGCTGAATGAAGCCATACCAAACGACGAGCGTGACACCACGATGCCTGTAGCAATGGCAACAACG
TTGCGCAAACTATTAACTGGCGAACTACTTACTCTAGCTTCCCGGCAACAATTAATAGACTGGATGGAGG
CGGATAAAGTTGCAGGACCACTTCTGCGCTCGGCCCTTCCGGCTGGCTGGTTTATTGCTGATAAATCTGG
AGCCGGTGAGCGTGGGTCTCGCGGTATCATTGCAGCACTGGGGCCAGATGGTAAGCCCTCCCGTATCGTA
GTTATCTACACGACGGGGAGTCAGGCAACTATGGATGAACGAAATAGACAGATCGCTGAGATAGGTGCCT
CACTGATTAAGCATTGGTAACTGTCAGACCAAGTTTACTCATATATACTTTAGATTGATTTAAAACTTCA
TTTTTAATTTAAAAGGATCTAGGTGAAGATCCTTTTTGATAATCTCATGACCAAAATCCCTTAACGTGAG
TTTTCGTTCCACTGAGCGTCAGACCCCGTAGAAAAGATCAAAGGATCTTCTTGAGATCCTTTTTTTCTGC
GCGTAATCTGCTGCTTGCAAACAAAAAAACCACCGCTACCAGCGGTGGTTTGTTTGCCGGATCAAGAGCT
ACCAACTCTTTTTCCGAAGGTAACTGGCTTCAGCAGAGCGCAGATACCAAATACTGTTCTTCTAGTGTAG
CCGTAGTTAGGCCACCACTTCAAGAACTCTGTAGCACCGCCTACATACCTCGCTCTGCTAATCCTGTTAC
CAGTGGCTGCTGCCAGTGGCGATAAGTCGTGTCTTACCGGGTTGGACTCAAGACGATAGTTACCGGATAA
GGCGCAGCGGTCGGGCTGAACGGGGGGTTCGTGCACACAGCCCAGCTTGGAGCGAACGACCTACACCGAA
CTGAGATACCTACAGCGTGAGCTATGAGAAAGCGCCACGCTTCCCGAAGGGAGAAAGGCGGACAGGTATC
CGGTAAGCGGCAGGGTCGGAACAGGAGAGCGCACGAGGGAGCTTCCAGGGGGAAACGCCTGGTATCTTTA
TAGTCCTGTCGGGTTTCGCCACCTCTGACTTGAGCGTCGATTTTTGTGATGCTCGTCAGGGGGGCGGAGC
CTATGGAAAAACGCCAGCAACGCGGCCTTTTTACGGTTCCTGGCCTTTTGCTGGCCTTTTGCTCACATGT
TCTTTCCTGCGTTATCCCCTGATTCTGTGGATAACCGTATTACCGCCTTTGAGTGAGCTGATACCGCTCG
CCGCAGCCGAACGACCGAGCGCAGCGAGTCAGTGAGCGAGGAAGCGGAAGAGCGCCCAATACGCAAACCG
CCTCTCCCCGCGCGTTGGCCGATTCATTAATGCAGCTGTGGAATGTGTGTCAGTTAGGGTGTGGAAAGTC
CCCAGGCTCCCCAGCAGGCAGAAGTATGCAAAGCATGCATCTCAATTAGTCAGCAACCAGGTGTGGAAAG
TCCCCAGGCTCCCCAGCAGGCAGAAGTATGCAAAGCATGCATCTCAATTAGTCAGCAACCATAGTCCCGC
CCCTAACTCCGCCCATCCCGCCCCTAACTCCGCCCAGTTCCGCCCATTCTCCGCCCCATGGCTGACTAAT
TTTTTTTATTTATGCAGAGGCCGAGGCCGCCTCGGCCTCTGAGCTATTCCAGAAGTAGTGAGGAGGCTTT
TTTGGAGGCCTAGGCTTTTGCAAAAAGCTTGGACACAAGACAGGCTTGCGAGATATGTTTGAGAATACCA
CTTTATCCCGCGTCAGGGAGAGGCAGTGCGTAAAAAGACGCGGACTCATGTGAAATACTGGTTTTTAGTG
CGCCAGATCTCTATAATCTCGCGCAACCTATTTTCCCCTCGAACACTTTTTAAGCCGTAGATAAACAGGC
TGGGACACTTCACATGAGCGAAAAATACATCGTCACCTGGGACATGTTGCAGATCCATGCACGTAAACTC
GCAAGCCGACTGATGCCTTCTGAACAATGGAAAGGCATTATTGCCGTAAGCCGTGGCGGTCTGTACCGGG
TGCGTTACTGGCGCGTGAACTGGGTATTCGTCATGTCGATACCGTTTGTATTTCCAGCTACGATCACGAC
AACCAGCGCGAGCTTAAAGTGCTGAAACGCGCAGAAGGCGATGGCGAAGGCTTCATCGTTATTGATGACC
TGGTGGATACCGGTGGTACTGCGGTTGCGATTCGTGAAATGTATCCAAAAGCGCACTTTGTCACCATCTT
CGCAAAACCGGCTGGTCGTCCGCTGGTTGATGACTATGTTGTTGATATCCCGCAAGATACCTGGATTGAA
CAGCCGTGGGATATGGGCGTCGTATTCGTCCCGCCAATCTCCGGTCGCTAATCTTTTCAACGCCTGGCAC
TGCCGGGCGTTGTTCTTTTTAACTTCAGGCGGGTTACAATAGTTTCCAGTAAGTATTCTGGAGGCTGCAT
CCATGACACAGGCAAACCTGAGCGAAACCCTGTTCAAACCCCGCTTTAAACATCCTGAAACCTCGACGCT
AGTCCGCCGCTTTAATCACGGCGCACAACCGCCTGTGCAGTCGGCCCTTGATGGTAAAACCATCCCTCAC
TGGTATCGCATGATTAACCGTCTGATGTGGATCTGGCGCGGCATTGACCCACGCGAAATCCTCGACGTCC
AGGCACGTATTGTGATGAGCGATGCCGAACGTACCGACGATGATTTATACGATACGGTGATTGGCTACCG
TGGCGGCAACTGGATTTATGAGTGGGCCCCGGATCTTTGTGAAGGAACCTTACTTCTGTGGTGTGACATA
ATTGGACAAACTACCTACAGAGATTTAAAGCTCTAAGGTAAATATAAAATTTTTAAGTGTATAATGTGTT
AAACTACTGATTCTAATTGTTTGTGTATTTTAGATTCCAACCTATGGAACTGATGAATGGGAGCAGTGGT
GGAATGCCTTTAATGAGGAAAACCTGTTTTGCTCAGAAGAAATGCCATCTAGTGATGATGAGGCTACTGC
TGACTCTCAACATTCTACTCCTCCAAAAAAGAAGAGAAAGGTAGAAGACCCCAAGGACTTTCCTTCAGAA
TTGCTAAGTTTTTTGAGTCATGCTGTGTTTAGTAATAGAACTCTTGCTTGCTTTGCTATTTACACCACAA
AGGAAAAAGCTGCACTGCTATACAAGAAAATTATGGAAAAATATTCTGTAACCTTTATAAGTAGGCATAA
CAGTTATAATCATAACATACTGTTTTTTCTTACTCCACACAGGCATAGAGTGTCTGCTATTAATAACTAT
GCTCAAAAATTGTGTACCTTTAGCTTTTTAATTTGTAAAGGGGTTAATAAGGAATATTTGATGTATAGTG
CCTTGACTAGAGATCATAATCAGCCATACCACATTTGTAGAGGTTTTACTTGCTTTAAAAAACCTCCCAC
ACCTCCCCCTGAACCTGAAACATAAAATGAATGCAATTGTTGTTGTTAACTTGTTTATTGCAGCTTATAA
TGGTTACAAATAAAGCAATAGCATCACAAATTTCACAAATAAAGCATTTTTTTCACTGCATTCTAGTTGT
GGTTTGTCCAAACTCATCAATGTATCTTATCATGTCTGGATCAACTGGATAACTCAAGCTAACCAAAATC
ATCCCAAACTTCCCACCCCATACCCTATTACCACTGCCAATTACCTGTGGTTTCATTTACTCTAAACCTG
TGATTCCTCTGAATTATTTTCATTTTAAAGAAATTGTATTTGTTAAATATGTACTACAAACTTAGTAGTT
GGAAGGGCTAATTCACTCCCAAAGAAGACAAGATATCCTTGATCTGTGGATCTACCACACACAAGGCTAC
TTCCCTGATTAGCAGAACTACACACCAGGGCCAGGGGTCAGATATCCACTGACCTTTGGATGGTGCTACA
AGCTAGTACCAGTTGAGCCAGATAAGGTAGAAGAGGCCAATAAAGGAGAGAACACCAGCTTGTTACACCC
TGTGAGCCTGCATGGGATGGATGACCCGGAGAGAGAAGTGTTAGAGTGGAGGTTTGACAGCCGCCTAGCA
TTTCATCACGTGGCCCGAGAGCTGCATCCGGAGTACTTCAAGAACTGCTGATATCGAGCTTGCTACAAGG
GACTTTCCGCTGGGGACTTTCCAGGGAGGCGTGGCCTGGGCGGGACTGGGGAGTGGCGAGCCCTCAGATC
CTGCATATAAGCAGCTGCTTTTTGCCTGTACTGGGTCTCTCTGGTTAGACCAGATCTGAGCCTGGGAGCT
CTCTGGCTAACTAGGGAACCCACTGCTTAAGCCTCAATAAAGCTTGCCTTGAGTGCTTCAAGTAGTGTGT
GCCCGTCTGTTGTGTGACTCTGGTAACTAGAGATCCCTCAGACCCTTTTAGTCAGTGTGGAAAATCTCTA
GCAGTGGCGCCCGAACAGGGACTTGAAAGCGAAAGGGAAACCAGAGGAGCTCTCTCGACGCAGGACTCGG
CTTGCTGAAGCGCGCACGGCAAGAGGCGAGGGGCGGCGACTGGTGAGTACGCCAAAAATTTTGACTAGCG
GAGGCTAGAAGGAGAGAGATGGGTGCGAGAGCGTCAGTATTAAGCGGGGGAGAATTAGATCGCGATGGGA
AAAAATTCGGTTAAGGCCAGGGGGAAAGAAAAAATATAAATTAAAACATATAGTATGGGCAAGCAGGGAG
CTAGAACGATTCGCAGTTAATCCTGGCCTGTTAGAAACATCAGAAGGCTGTAGACAAATACTGGGACAGC
TACAACCATCCCTTCAGACAGGATCAGAAGAACTTAGATCATTATATAATACAGTAGCAACCCTCTATTG
TGTGCATCAAAGGATAGAGATAAAAGACACCAAGGAAGCTTTAGACAAGATAGAGGAAGAGCAAAACAAA
AGTAAGACCACCGCACAGCAAGCGGCCGGCCGCTGATCTTCAGACCTGGAGGAGGAGATATGAGGGACAA
TTGGAGAAGTGAATTATATAAATATAAAGTAGTAAAAATTGAACCATTAGGAGTAGCACCCACCAAGGCA
AAGAGAAGAGTGGTGCAGAGAGAAAAAAGAGCAGTGGGAATAGGAGCTTTGTTCCTTGGGTTCTTGGGAG
CAGCAGGAAGCACTATGGGCGCAGCGTCAATGACGCTGACGGTACAGGCCAGACAATTATTGTCTGGTAT
AGTGCAGCAGCAGAACAATTTGCTGAGGGCTATTGAGGCGCAACAGCATCTGTTGCAACTCACAGTCTGG
GGCATCAAGCAGCTCCAGGCAAGAATCCTGGCTGTGGAAAGATACCTAAAGGATCAACAGCTCCTGGGGA
TTTGGGGTTGCTCTGGAAAACTCATTTGCACCACTGCTGTGCCTTGGAATGCTAGTTGGAGTAATAAATC
TCTGGAACAGATTTGGAATCACACGACCTGGATGGAGTGGGACAGAGAAATTAACAATTACACAAGCTTA
ATACACTCCTTAATTGAAGAATCGCAAAACCAGCAAGAAAAGAATGAACAAGAATTATTGGAATTAGATA
AATGGGCAAGTTTGTGGAATTGGTTTAACATAACAAATTGGCTGTGGTATATAAAATTATTCATAATGAT
AGTAGGAGGCTTGGTAGGTTTAAGAATAGTTTTTGCTGTACTTTCTATAGTGAATAGAGTTAGGCAGGGA
TATTCACCATTATCGTTTCAGACCCACCTCCCAACCCCGAGGGGACCCGACAGGCCCGAAGGAATAGAAG
AAGAAGGTGGAGAGAGAGACAGAGACAGATCCATTCGATTAGTGAACGGATCTCGACGGTATCGCCAAAT
GGCAGTATTCATCCACAATTTTAAAAGAAAAGGGGGGATTGGGGGGTACAGTGCAGGGGAAAGAATAGTA
GACATAATAGCAACAGACATACAAACTAAAGAATTACAAAAACAAATTACAAAAATTCAAAATTTTCGGG
TTTATTACAGGGACAGCAGAGATCCAGTTTGGATCGATAAGCTTGATATCGAATTCGGGAGGTGGTCCCT
GCAGTTACGCCAATGATAACCCCCGCCAGAAAAATCTTAGTAGCCTTCCCTTTTTGTTTTCCGTGCCCCA
ACTCGGCGGATTGACTCGGCCCCTTCCGGAAACACCCGAATCAACTTCTAGTCAAATTATTGTTCACGCC
GCAATGACCCACCCCTGGCCCGCGTCTGTGGAACTGACCCCTGGTGTACAGGAGAGTTCGCTGCTGAAAG
TGGTCCCAAAGGGGTACTAGTTTTTAAGCTCCCAACTCCCCCTCCCCCAGCGTCTGGAGGATTCCACACC
CTCGCACCGCAGGGGCGAGGAAGTGGGCGGAGTCCGGTTTTGGCGCCAGCCGCTGAGGCTGCCAAGCAGA
AAAGCCACCGCTGAGGAGACTCCGGTCACTGTCCTCGCCCCGCCTCCCCCTTCCCTCCCCTTGGGGACCA
CCGGGCGCCACGCCGCGAACGGTAAGTGCCGCGGTCGTCGGCGCCTCCGCCCTCCCCCTAGGGCCCCAAT
TCCCAGCGGGCGCGGCGCGCGGCCCCTCCCCCCGCCGGGCGCGCGCCCGCTGCCCCGCCCTTCGTGGCCG
CCCGGCGTGGGCGGTGCCACCCCTCCCCCCGGCGGCCCCGCGCGCAGCTCCCGGCTCCCTCCCCCTTCGG
ATGTGGCTTGAGCTGTAGGCGCGGAGGACGTAGCCATGCTCTAGGAAGATCGGAATTCCTTCCAGATCTG
GCCTCCGCGCCGGGTTTTGGCGCCTCCCGCGGGCGCCCCCCTCCTCACGGCGAGCGCTGCCACGTCAGAC
GAAGGGCGCAGCGAGCGTCCTGATCCTTCCGCCCGGACGCTCAGGACAGCGGCCCGCTGCTCATAAGACT
CGGCCTTAGAACCCCAGTATCAGCAGAAGGACATTTTAGGACGGGACTTGGGTGACTCTAGGGCACTGGT
TTTCTTTCCAGAGAGCGGAACAGGCGAGGAAAAGTAGTCCCTTCTCGGCGATTCTGCGGAGGGATCTCCG
TGGGGCGGTGAACGCCGATGATTATATAAGGACGCGCCGGGTGTGGCACAGCTAGTTCCGTCGCAGCCGG
GATTTGGGTCGCGGTTCTTGTTTGTGGATCGCTGTGATCGTCACTTGGTGAGTAGCGGGCTGCTGGGCTG
GCCGGGGCTTTCGTGGCCGCCGGGCCGCTCGGTGGGACGGAAGCGTGTGGAGAGACCGCCAAGGGCTGTA
GTCTGGGTCCGCGAGCAAGGTTGCCCTGAACTGGGGGTTGGGGGGAGCGCAGCAAAATGGCGGCTGTTCC
CGAGTCTTGAATGGAAGACGCTTGTGAGGCGGGCTGTGAGGTCGTTGAAACAAGGTGGGGGGCATGGTGG
GCGGCAAGAACCCAAGGTCTTGAGGCCTTCGCTAATGCGGGAAAGCTCTTATTCGGGTGAGATGGGCTGG
GGCACCATCTGGGGACCCTGACGTGAAGTTTGTCACTGACTGGAGAACTCGGTTTGTCGTCTGTTGCGGG
GGCGGCAGTTATGGCGGTGCCGTTGGGCAGTGCACCCGTACCTTTGGGAGCGCGCGCCCTCGTCGTGTCG
TGACGTCACCCGTTCTGTTGGCTTATAATGCAGGGTGGGGCCACCTGCCGGTAGGTGTGCGGTAGGCTTT
TCTCCGTCGCAGGACGCAGGGTTCGGGCCTAGGGTAGGCTCTCCTGAATCGACAGGCGCCGGACCTCTGG
TGAGGGGAGGGATAAGTGAGGCGTCAGTTTCTTTGGTCGGTTTTATGTACCTATCTTCTTAAGTAGCTGA
AGCTCCGGTTTTGAACTATGCGCTCGGGGTTGGCGAGTGTGTTTTGTGAAGTTTTTTAGGCACCTTTTGA
AATGTAATCATTTGGGTCAATATGTAATTTTCAGTGTTAGACTAGTAAATTGTCCGCTAAATTCTGGCCG
TTTTTGGCTTTTTTGTTAGACGCGGCCGCATGGCAATCCAGTTCCGTTCGCTCTTCCCCTTGGCATTGCC
TGGGATGCTGGCGCTCCTCGGCTGGTGGTGGTTTTTCTCTCGTAAAAAAGGCCATGTCAGCAGCCATGAT
GAGCAGCAGGTGGAGGCTGGTGCTGTGCAGCTGAGGGCTGACCCTGCCATCAAGGAACCTCTCCCCGTGG
AAGACGTCTGTCCCAAAGTAGTGTCCACACCCCCCAGTGTCACAGAGCCTCCAGAAAAGGAACTGTCCAC
CGTGAGCAAGCTGCCTGCAGAGCCCCCAGCATTGCTCCAGACACACCCACCTTGCCGAAGATCAGAGTCC
TCGGGCATTCTTCCTAACACCACAGACATGAGACTTCGGCCAGGAACACGCAGAGATGACAGTACAAAGC
TGGAGCTAGCCCTGACAGGTGGTGAAGCCAAATCGATTCCTCTAGAGTGCCCCCTTTCATCCCCAAAGGG
TGTACTATTCTCCAGCAAATCAGCTGAGGTGTGTAAGCAAGATTCCCCCTTCAGCAGGGTGCCAAGGAAG
GTCCAGCCAGGCTACCCCGTAGTCCCCGCAGAGAAGCGTAGCTCTGGGGAGAGGGCAAGAGAGACAGGTG
GGGCCGAAGGGACTGGTGATGCCGTGTTGGGGGAAAAGGTGCTTGAAGAAGCTCTGTTGTCTCGGGAGCA
TGTCTTGGAATTGGAGAACAGCAAGGGCCCCAGCCTGGCCTCTTTAGAGGGGGAAGAAGATAAGGGGAAG
AGCAGCTCATCCCAGGTGGTGGGGCCAGTGCAGGAGGAAGAGTATGTAGCAGAGAAGTTGCCAAGTAGGT
TCATCGAGTCGGCTCACACAGAGCTGGCAAAGGACGATGCGGCGCCAGCACCCCCAGTCGCAGACGCCAA
AGCCCAGGATAGAGGTGTCGAGGGAGAACTGGGCAATGAGGAGAGCTTGGATAGAAATGAGGAGGGCTTG
GATAGAAATGAGGAGGGCTTGGATAGAAATGAGGAGAGCTTGGATAGAAATGAGGAGGGCTTGGATAGAA
ATGAGGAGATTAAGCGGGCTGCCTTCCAGATAATCTCCCAAGTGATCTCAGAAGCAACCGAACAGGTGCT
GGCCACCACGGTTGGCAAGGTTGCAGGTCGTGTGTGTCAGGCCAGTCAGCTCCAAGGGCAGAAGGAAGAG
AGCTGTGTCCCAGTTCACCAGAAAACTGTCTTGGGCCCAGACACTGCGGAGCCTGCCACAGCAGAGGCAG
CTGTTGCCCCGCCGGATGCTGGCCTCCCCTTGCCAGGCCTACCAGCAGAGGGCTCACCACCACCAAAGAC
CTACGTGAGCTGCCTGAAGAGCCTTCTGTCCAGCCCCACCAAGGACAGTAAGCCAAATATCTCTGCACAC
CACATCTCCCTGGCCTCCTGCCTGGCACTGACCACCCCCAGTGAAGAGTTGCCGGACCGGGCAGGCATCC
TGGTGGAAGATGCCACCTGTGTCACCTGCATGTCAGACAGCAGCCAAAGTGTCCCTTTGGTGGCTTCTCC
AGGACACTGCTCAGATTCTTTCAGCACTTCAGGGCTTGAAGACTCTTGCACAGAGACCAGCTCGAGCCCC
AGGGACAAGGCCATCACCCCGCCACTGCCAGAAAGTACTGTGCCCTTCAGCAATGGGGTGCTGAAGGGGG
AGTTGTCAGACTTGGGGGCTGAGGATGGATGGACCATGGATGCGGAAGCAGATCATTCAGGAGGTTCTGA
CAGGAACAGCATGGATTCCGTGGATAGCTGTTGCAGTCTCAAGAAGACTGAGAGCTTCCAAAATGCCCAG
GCAGGCTCCAACCCTAAGAAGGTCGACCTCATCATCTGGGAGATCGAGGTGCCAAAGCACTTAGTCGGTC
GGCTAATTGGCAAGCAGGGGCGCTATGTGAGTTTTCTGAAGCAAACATCTGGTGCCAAGATCTACATTTC
AACCCTGCCTTACACCCAGAGCGTCCAGATCTGCCACATAGAAGGCTCTCAACATCATGTAGACAAAGCG
CTGAACTTGATTGGGAAGAAGTTCAAAGAGCTGAACCTCACCAATATCTACGCTCCCCCATTGCCTTCAC
TGGCACTGCCTTCTCTGCCGATGACATCCTGGCTCATGCTGCCTGATGGCATCACCGTGGAGGTCATTGT
GGTCAACCAGGTCAATGCCGGGCACCTGTTCGTGCAGCAGCACACACACCCTACCTTCCACGCGCTGCGC
AGCCTCGACCAGCAGATGTACCTCTGTTACTCTCAGCCTGGAATCCCCACCTTGCCCACCCCAGTGGAAA
TAACGGTCATCTGTGCCGCCCCTGGTGCGGACGGGGCCTGGTGGCGAGCCCAAGTGGTTGCCTCCTACGA
GGAGACCAACGAAGTGGAGATTCGATACGTGGACTACGGCGGATATAAGAGGGTGAAAGTAGACGTGCTC
CGGCAAATCAGGTCTGACTTTGTCACCCTGCCGTTTCAGGGAGCAGAAGTCCTTCTGGACAGTGTGATGC
CCCTGTCAGACGATGACCAGTTTTCACCGGAAGCAGATGCCGCCATGAGCGAGATGACGGGGAATACAGC
ACTGCTTGCTCAGGTGACAAGTTACAGTCCAACTGGTCTTCCTCTGATTCAGCTGTGGAGTGTGGTTGGA
GATGAAGTGGTGTTGATAAACCGGTCCCTGGTGGAGCGAGGCCTTGCCCAGTGGGTAGACAGCTACTACA
CAAGCCTTGGAGGTTCTGGTGGAGGCGGGTCTGGAGGCGGGGGTAGTGAGCAGAAACTCATCTCTGAAGA
GGATCTGTGATTAATTAATGGGATTACACATGGCATGGATGAGCTCTACAAATAATAAGCGGCCGCGCCC
CTCTCCCTCCCCCCCCCCTAACGTTACTGGCCGAAGCCGCTTGGAATAAGGCCGGTGTGCGTTTGTCTAT
ATGTTATTTTCCACCATATTGCCGTCTTTTGGCAATGTGAGGGCCCGGAAACCTGGCCCTGTCTTCTTGA
CGAGCATTCCTAGGGGTCTTTCCCCTCTCGCCAAAGGAATGCAAGGTCTGTTGAATGTCGTGAAGGAAGC
AGTTCCTCTGGAAGCTTCTTGAAGACAAACAACGTCTGTAGCGACCCTTTGCAGGCAGCGGAACCCCCCA
CCTGGCGACAGGTGCCTCTGCGGCCAAAAGCCACGTGTATAAGATACACCTGCAAAGGCGGCACAACCCC
AGTGCCACGTTGTGAGTTGGATAGTTGTGGAAAGAGTAAAATGGCTCTCCTCAAGCGTATTCAACAAGGG
GCTGAAGGATGCCCAGAAGGTACCCCATTGTATGGGATCTGATCTGGGGCCTCGGTGCACATGCTTTACA
TGTGTTTAGTCGAGGTTAAAAAAACGTCTAGGCCCCCCGAACCACGGGGACGTGGTTTTCCTTTGAAAAA
CACGATGATAATATGGCCACAACCATGGCGTACGGAATGGTGAGCAAGGGCGAGGAGGATAACATGGCCA
TCATCAAGGAGTTCATGCGCTTCAAGGTGCACATGGAGGGCTCCGTGAACGGCCACGAGTTCGAGATCGA
GGGCGAGGGCGAGGGCCGCCCCTACGAGGGCACCCAGACCGCCAAGCTGAAGGTGACCAAGGGTGGCCCC
CTGCCCTTCGCCTGGGACATCCTGTCCCCTCAGTTCATGTACGGCTCCAAGGCCTACGTGAAGCACCCCG
CCGACATCCCCGACTACTTGAAGCTGTCCTTCCCCGAGGGCTTCAAGTGGGAGCGCGTGATGAACTTCGA
GGACGGCGGCGTGGTGACCGTGACCCAGGACTCCTCCCTGCAGGACGGCGAGTTCATCTACAAGGTGAAG
CTGCGCGGCACCAACTTCCCCTCCGACGGCCCCGTAATGCAGAAGAAGACCATGGGCTGGGAGGCCTCCT
CCGAGCGGATGTACCCCGAGGACGGCGCCCTGAAGGGCGAGATCAAGCAGAGGCTGAAGCTGAAGGACGG
CGGCCACTACGACGCTGAGGTCAAGACCACCTACAAGGCCAAGAAGCCCGTGCAGCTGCCCGGCGCCTAC
AACGTCAACATCAAGTTGGACATCACCTCCCACAACGAGGACTACACCATCGTGGAACAGTACGAACGCG
CCGAGGGCCGCCACTCCACCGGCGGCATGGACGAGCTGTACAAGTAATAAGCGACGCGTCATGCAAGCTT
GATATCAAGCTTATCGATAATCAACCTCTGGATTACAAAATTTGTGAAAGATTGACTGGTATTCTTAACT
ATGTTGCTCCTTTTACGCTATGTGGATACGCTGCTTTAATGCCTTTGTATCATGCTATTGCTTCCCGTAT
GGCTTTCATTTTCTCCTCCTTGTATAAATCCTGGTTGCTGTCTCTTTATGAGGAGTTGTGGCCCGTTGTC
AGGCAACGTGGCGTGGTGTGCACTGTGTTTGCTGACGCAACCCCCACTGGTTGGGGCATTGCCACCACCT
GTCAGCTCCTTTCCGGGACTTTCGCTTTCCCCCTCCCTATTGCCACGGCGGAACTCATCGCCGCCTGCCT
TGCCCGCTGCTGGACAGGGGCTCGGCTGTTGGGCACTGACAATTCCGTGGTGTTGTCGGGGAAATCATCG
TCCTTTCCTTGGCTGCTCGCCTGTGTTGCCACCTGGATTCTGCGCGGGACGTCCTTCTGCTACGTCCCTT
CGGCCCTCAATCCAGCGGACCTTCCTTCCCGCGGCCTGCTGCCGGCTCTGCGGCCTCTTCCGCGTCTTCG
CCTTCGCCCTCAGACGAGTCGGATCTCCCTTTGGGCCGCCTCCCCGCATCGATACCGTCGACCTCG
